Addgene plasmid #146721: pAc5.1B-V5-SBP-DmNot2_K
Purpose: Insect Expression of DmNot2
Depositing lab: Elisa Izaurralde. Depositing organization: Max Planck Institute for Developmental Biology.
Backbone
  Vector backbone: Unknown
  Vector type: Insect Expression
Growth in bacteria
  Bacterial resistance: Ampicillin, 100 μg/mL
  Growth temperature: 37°C
  Growth strain: DH5alpha
  Copy number: Low Copy
Gene/Insert
  Gene/Insert name: DmNot2 (alt names: regena (rga); CG2138, CG2161)
  Species: D. melanogaster (fly)
  Mutation: one silent mutation C267T compared to the ORF extracted from NCBI gi:24644319
  Entrez Gene: Rga (a.k.a. Dmel_CG2161, CG2138, CG2161, Dmel\CG2161, NOT2, Not2, RGA, l(3)03834, not2)
  Cloning method: Unknown
Terms and licenses: Academic/Nonprofit Terms; Industry Terms: Not Available to Industry
Depositor comments: Plasmids from this collection were made available to the research community and donated after the lab closed. Please note that the sequence provided by the depositing laboratory may be theoretical/predicted or based on Sanger sequencing results. There may be discrepancies between sequencing results obtained by Addgene and the depositor sequence. If an Addgene verified sequence is not available, please contact before placing your order to request that our lab fully sequence the plasmid.
How to cite: pAc5.1B-V5-SBP-DmNot2_K was a gift from Elisa Izaurralde (Addgene plasmid # 146721 ; http://n2t.net/addgene:146721 ; RRID:Addgene_146721)
