[The description below was written by a language model from this plasmid's Addgene catalogue record and pLannotate feature annotations shown in this document.]
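Description:
pAc5.1B-V5-SBP-DmNot2_K is a 7,219 nt insect expression plasmid for producing tagged Drosophila melanogaster Not2 (the product of the Regena/Rga gene, CG2161). The catalogue entry lists the backbone as unknown, although the name points to a pAc5.1B-type vector, which fits the annotated parts. In bacteria it is maintained through a ColE1/pMB1-family origin and selected with ampicillin via the β-lactamase gene and its own bla promoter. The feature annotation describes this origin as high-copy, whereas the repository entry lists the plasmid as low copy. No marker for selection in insect cells is annotated.

Expression is driven by the Drosophila actin 5C (Ac5) promoter, a strong constitutive promoter commonly used in fly cell lines. Downstream of it lie a V5 epitope tag, a streptavidin-binding peptide (SBP) and the Rga/Not2 coding sequence, all on the same strand, an order consistent with an N-terminally V5-SBP-tagged Not2 fusion. The V5 tag allows antibody-based detection, while SBP binds streptavidin with nanomolar affinity and so permits capture of the protein on streptavidin resin. The insert carries one silent change, C267T, relative to the reference ORF. An SV40 polyadenylation signal follows the coding region. It is annotated on the opposite strand, next to a short SV40 large T antigen fragment and a tetracycline-resistance gene fragment, which appear to be non-functional backbone remnants.

The stated purpose is insect expression of DmNot2. The tag combination would suit detection and pull-down experiments, though the record does not describe specific applications. The depositor sequence may be theoretical or based on Sanger sequencing.
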