Features (pLannotate 1.2.2; 10 found; start..end, strand, type, name):
     56..2568    +  promoter       Ac5 promoter: Drosophila melanogaster actin 5C promoter
   2599..2640    +  CDS            V5 tag: epitope tag from simian virus 5
   2662..2775    +  CDS            SBP: streptavidin-binding peptide selected from a peptide library; binds streptavidin with nanomolar affinity (Keefe et al., 2001)
   2803..4557    +  CDS            Rga: RGA_DROME - Also known as Not2 From Drosophila melanogaster (Fruit fly).
   4645..4779    -  polyA_signal   SV40 poly(A) signal: SV40 polyadenylation signal
   4802..4886    -  CDS            large T antigen (fragment): large T antigen from SV40 (simian virus 40)
   4887..5357    +  CDS            TcR (fragment): tetracycline efflux protein; tet; confers resistance to tetracycline
   5401..5989    -  rep_origin     ori: high-copy-number ColE1/pMB1/pBR322/pUC origin of replication
   6160..7020    -  CDS            AmpR: β-lactamase; bla; confers resistance to ampicillin, carbenicillin, and related antibiotics
   7021..7125    -  promoter       AmpR promoter: bla
>Addgene plasmid #146721 | pAc5.1B-V5-SBP-DmNot2_K | depositor full sequence | sequence record 289167 | Full Sequence
CTTCAAGGAATTAATTCTATATTCTAAAAACACAAATGATACTTCTAAAAAAAATCATGAATGGCATCAA
CTCTGAATCAAATCTTTGCAGATGCACCTACTTCTCATTTCCACTGTCACATCATTTTTCCAGATCTCGC
TGCCTGTTATGTGGCCCACAAACCAAGACACGTTTTATGGCCATTAAAGCTGGCTGATCGTCGCCAAACA
CCAAATACATATCAATATGTACATTCGAGAAAGAAGCGATCAAAGAAGCGTCTTCGGGCGAGTAGGAGAA
TGCGGAGGAGAAGGAGAACGAGCTGATCTAGTATCTCTCCACAATCCAATGCCAACTGACCAACTGGCCA
TATTCGGAGCAATTTGAAGCCAATTTCCATCGCCTGGCGATCGCTCCATTCTTGGCTATATGTTTTTCAC
CGTTCCCGGGGCCATTTTCAAAGACTCGTCGGTAAGATAAGATTGTGTCACTCGCTGTCTCTCTTCATTT
GTCGAAGAATGCTGAGGAATTTCGCGATGACGTCGGCGAGTATTTTGAAGAATGAGAATAATTTGTATTT
ATACGAAAATCAGTTAGTGGAATTTTCTACAAAAACATGTTATCTATAGATAATTTTGTTGCAAAATATG
TTGACTATGACAAAGATTGTATGTATATACCTTTAATGTATTCTCATTTTCTTATGTATTTATAATGGCA
ATGATGATACTGATGATATTTTAAGATGATGCCAGACCACAGGCTGATTTCTGCGTCTTTTGCCGAACGC
AGTGCATGTGCGGTTGTTGTTTTTTGGAATAGTTTCAATTTTCGGACTGTCCGCTTTGATTTCAGTTTCT
TGGCTTATTCAAAAAGCAAAGTAAAGCCAAAAAAGCGAGATGGCAATACCAAATGCGGCAAAACGGTAGT
GGAAGGAAAGGGGTGCGGGGCAGCGGAAGGAAGGGTGGGGCGGGGCGTGGCGGGGTCTGTGGCTGGGCGC
GACGTCACCGACGTTGGAGCCACTCCTTTGACCATGTGTGCGTGTGTGTATTATTCGTGTCTCGCCACTC
GCCGGTTGTTTTTTTCTTTTTATCTCGCTCTCTCTAGCGCCATCTCGTACGCATGCTCAACGCACCGCAT
GTTGCCGTGTCCTTTATGCGTCATTTTGGCTCGAAATAGGCAATTATTTAAACAAAGATTAGTCAACGAA
AACGCTAAAATAAATAAGTCTACAATATGGTTACTTATTGCCATGTGTGTGCAGCCAACGATAGCAACAA
AAGCAACAACACAGTGGCTTTCCCTCTTTCACTTTTTGTTTGCAAGCGCGTGCGAGCAAGACGGCACGAC
CGGCAAACGCAATTACGCTGACAAAGAGCAGACGAAGTTTTGGCCGAAAAACATCAAGGCGCCTGATACG
AATGCATTTGCAATAACAATTGCGATATTTAATATTGTTTATGAAGCTGTTTGACTTCAAAACACACAAA
AAAAAAAATAAAACAAATTATTTGAAAGAGAATTAGGAATCGGACAGCTTATCGTTACGGGCTAACAGCA
CACCGAGACGAAATAGCTTACCTGACGTCACAGCCTCTGGAAGAACTGCCGCCAAGCAGAGAGAGAGAGA
AAAAGAGGGAGAGCAGCTTAGACCGCATGTGCTTGTGTGTGAGGCGTCTCTCTCTTCGTCTCCTGTTTGC
GCAAACGCATAGACTGCACTGAGAAAATCGATTACCTATTTTTTATGAATGAATATTTGCACTATTACTA
TTCAAAACTATTAAGATAGCAATCACATTCAATAGCCAAATACTATACCACCTGAGCGATGCAACGAAAT
GATCAATTTGAGCAAAAATGCTGCATATTTAGGACGGCATCATTATAGAAATGCTTCTTGCTGTGTACTT
TTCTCTCGTCTGGCAGCTGTTTCGCCGTTATTGTTAAAACCGGCTTAAGTTAGGTGTGTTTTCTACGACT
AGTGATGCCCCTACTAGAAGATGTGTGTTGCACAAATGTCCCTGAATAACCAATTTGAAGTGCAGATAGC
AGTAAACGTAAGCTAATATGAATATTATTTAACTGTAATGTTTTAATATCGCTGGACATTACTAATAAAC
CCACTATAAACACATGTACATATGTATGTTTTGGCATACAATGAGTAGTTGGGGAAAAAATGTGTAAAAG
CACCGTGACCATCACAGCATAAAGATAACCAGCTGAAGTATCGAATATGAGTAACCCCCAAATTGAATCA
CATGCCGCAACTGATAGGACCCATGGAAGTACACTCTTCATGGCGATATACAAGACACACACAAGCACGA
ACACCCAGTTGCGGAGGAAATTCTCCGTAAATGAAAACCCAATCGGCGAACAATTCATACCCATATATGG
TAAAAGTTTTGAACGCGACTTGAGAGCGGAGAGCATTGCGGCTGATAAGGTTTTAGCGCTAAGCGGGCTT
TATAAAACGGGCTGCGGGACCAGTTTTCATATCACTACCGTTTGAGTTCTTGTGCTGTGTGGATACTCCT
CCCGACACAAAGCCGCTCCATCAGCCAGCAGTCGTCTAATCCAGAGACCCCGGATCGGGGTACCTGGCGG
CCACCATGGGTAAGCCTATCCCTAACCCTCTCCTCGGTCTCGATTCTACGCCCGGAAGCGGTAGCGGTAC
CATGGACGAGAAGACCACCGGCTGGGGGGGCGGCCACGTGGTGGAGGGCCTGGCCGGCGAGCTGGAGCAG
CTGCGGGCCAGGCTGGAGCACCACCCTCAGGGCCAGCGGGAGCCCTCCGGCGGCTGCAAGCCCCCAAGCT
TGATGGCGAATTTAAATTTTCAACAACCCCCGAGAAGTATAGCGAACGCGGCGTTAGCTGGCCGGACAAC
AGGCGGATTCGGTGGTAGCTCCCTGGCTGGCCATGTGACGCCCACGTCGGGCATGTTTCAAACCGACTTC
GCCAACTCCTATCCAGGAACGGCGAACTACGGACAGGCGCCGCAGCAGCAGCAACAACAGCAGCAGCAGC
CCCAACTGTCGCCGAACCGGAATGCCCAGCTGTCGGTCGGCGGACCCGCCATCTCGAGTGGCAACCGCAA
CGCCAACCTCTTCGGCCAGCGTCAGTTTGTGGAGCGGCGAGCCATGCAAGGATTGGGCAGTGGCCCCATG
TCGAACATGGGCAACTTCATGCAGACGGGTCGCGGCGGCTACGGAACGGGCGGAGGCGGTGGCGGTCCTT
TGAATAACTTCCACGTGTTCGGCGGCGGCGGTGGTAGCGACACCTCCACGCCTGCCCTGCTCGATCCCAC
GGAGTTCCCCTCGCTGACGAATGCGCGCGGCCAGAACGACCAGACACTGCCCCAATCGAATCCGCTCCAG
CCGCCGGGCAGCAAACCCTATGGTAATTTCTTTACCTCTTTTGGCATGGTGAAGCAACCGACGTCAGAGC
AATCGGAGTTCACGATGTCTAACGAGGACTTCCCTGCGTTACCGGGCACCCAAAACTCGGACGGCACAAC
GAACGCGGTGGGGAGCGTCGCCGGAACAGGAGGCTCCGGAGGTGCGTCCACAGAGAACCACTTGGACGGC
ACGGAAAAGCCGATGAATTCGATAGTGGTCAGCGGATCAGCGAGCGGCAGCAGCGGTTCCAACGTCGGCG
TTGTAGGCGGCAATGGTCTCGGTGCCGTTGGCAGTGGTATAGGGGGCTTGGCAGTAGGCGGCGGCGGAGG
AGCTGGTAGCTCAGGAGGCGGAGGAGTCGGCGGCAATGCAGCCAGCGGCGTTGTCGGCGGGTCCCATGTA
GGACTGGTGGGCAGTAACAGCGGCATTGGCGGCGTCAACAGCGTACCCAACAGCAATGCCATGATGGGCG
TAGGCGGCGGCCTGGGGAGTGGAAGCGGCTCGTCTGGGAGCGGAGCGGGCGGCGAGCATCTGAACGATAA
TTCCAGCAACGATAAACTTGTAAAGAGCGGCGTGCAAACTTCGCCAGATGGGAAGGTCACAAACATACCA
GCGACCATGGTGAACAACCAGTTCGGCATGGTTGGCCTGCTGACGTTCATTCGGGCTGCAGAAACGGATC
CCAATCTGGTGACGCTCTCCTTGGGTACGGATCTCACGGGTTTAGGCCTGAACCTGAACTCGCAGGAGAG
CTTGCATACAACCTTCGCTGGCCCCTTCGTAGCACAGCCCTGCAGAGCACAAGACGTTGAGTTCAACGTG
CCACCCGAATATCTGATTAACTTTGCGATAAGAGACAAACTAACAGCGCCGGTACTGAAAAAGCTGCAAG
AAGACCTGCTCTTTTTCCTTTTTTACACGAACATCGGCGATATGATGCAATTGATGGCAGCTGCTGAATT
GCATAGTCGCGAGTGGCGATACCACGTGGAGGAGAAAATATGGATAACTCGAATTCCTGGCATTGATCAA
TATGAAAAAAATGGTACAAAAGAGCGCGGCACCTTCTACTACTTTGATGCGCAAAGTTGGAAACGTTTGT
CCAAGGTTTTCCAAATAGATCCCGAGAAATTAGATAAATGTCCCAATATAAGTGCGTTTATGAATGGACA
GTCTGTATAATCTAGAGGGCCCGCGGTTCGAACCCGCTGATCAGCCTCGACTGTGCCTTCTAAGGCCTGA
GCTCGCTGATCAGCCTCGATCGAGGATCCAGACATGATAAGATACATTGATGAGTTTGGACAAACCACAA
CTAGAATGCAGTGAAAAAAATGCTTTATTTGTGAAATTTGTGATGCTATTGCTTTATTTGTAACCATTAT
AAGCTGCAATAAACAAGTTAACAACAACAATTGCATTCATTTTATGTTTCAGGTTCAGGGGGAGGTGTGG
GAGGTTTTTTAAAGCAAGTAAAACCTCTACAAATGTGGTATGGCTGATTATGATCAGTCGACCGATGCCC
TTGAGAGCCTTCAACCCAGTCAGCTCCTTCCGGTGGGCGCGGGGCATGACTATCGTCGCCGCACTTATGA
CTGTCTTCTTTATCATGCAACTCGTAGGACAGGTGCCGGCAGCGCTCTGGGTCATTTTCGGCGAGGACCG
CTTTCGCTGGAGCGCGACGATGATCGGCCTGTCGCTTGCGGTATTCGGAATCTTGCACGCCCTCGCTCAA
GCCTTCGTCACTGGTCCCGCCACCAAACGTTTCGGCGAGAAGCAGGCCATTATCGCCGGCATGGCGGCCG
ACGCGCTGGGCTACGTCTTGCTGGCGTTCGCGACGCGAGGCTGGATGGCCTTCCCCATTATGATTCTTCT
CGCTTCCGGCGGCATCGGGATGCCCGCGTTGCAGGCCATGCTGTCCAGGCAGGTAGATGACGACCATCAG
GGACAGCTTCAAGGATCGCTCGCGGCTCTTACCAGCCAGCAAAAGGCCAGGAACCGTAAAAAGGCCGCGT
TGCTGGCGTTTTTCCATAGGCTCCGCCCCCCTGACGAGCATCACAAAAATCGACGCTCAAGTCAGAGGTG
GCGAAACCCGACAGGACTATAAAGATACCAGGCGTTTCCCCCTGGAAGCTCCCTCGTGCGCTCTCCTGTT
CCGACCCTGCCGCTTACCGGATACCTGTCCGCCTTTCTCCCTTCGGGAAGCGTGGCGCTTTCTCAATGCT
CACGCTGTAGGTATCTCAGTTCGGTGTAGGTCGTTCGCTCCAAGCTGGGCTGTGTGCACGAACCCCCCGT
TCAGCCCGACCGCTGCGCCTTATCCGGTAACTATCGTCTTGAGTCCAACCCGGTAAGACACGACTTATCG
CCACTGGCAGCAGCCACTGGTAACAGGATTAGCAGAGCGAGGTATGTAGGCGGTGCTACAGAGTTCTTGA
AGTGGTGGCCTAACTACGGCTACACTAGAAGGACAGTATTTGGTATCTGCGCTCTGCTGAAGCCAGTTAC
CTTCGGAAAAAGAGTTGGTAGCTCTTGATCCGGCAAACAAACCACCGCTGGTAGCGGTGGTTTTTTTGTT
TGCAAGCAGCAGATTACGCGCAGAAAAAAAGGATCTCAAGAAGATCCTTTGATCTTTTCTACGGGGTCTG
ACGCTCAGTGGAACGAAAACTCACGTTAAGGGATTTTGGTCATGAGATTATCAAAAAGGATCTTCACCTA
GATCCTTTTAAATTAAAAATGAAGTTTTAAATCAATCTAAAGTATATATGAGTAAACTTGGTCTGACAGT
TACCAATGCTTAATCAGTGAGGCACCTATCTCAGCGATCTGTCTATTTCGTTCATCCATAGTTGCCTGAC
TCCCCGTCGTGTAGATAACTACGATACGGGAGGGCTTACCATCTGGCCCCAGTGCTGCAATGATACCGCG
AGACCCACGCTCACCGGCTCCAGATTTATCAGCAATAAACCAGCCAGCCGGAAGGGCCGAGCGCAGAAGT
GGTCCTGCAACTTTATCCGCCTCCATCCAGTCTATTAATTGTTGCCGGGAAGCTAGAGTAAGTAGTTCGC
CAGTTAATAGTTTGCGCAACGTTGTTGCCATTGCTGCAGGCATCGTGGTGTCACGCTCGTCGTTTGGTAT
GGCTTCATTCAGCTCCGGTTCCCAACGATCAAGGCGAGTTACATGATCCCCCATGTTGTGCAAAAAAGCG
GTTAGCTCCTTCGGTCCTCCGATCGTTGTCAGAAGTAAGTTGGCCGCAGTGTTATCACTCATGGTTATGG
CAGCACTGCATAATTCTCTTACTGTCATGCCATCCGTAAGATGCTTTTCTGTGACTGGTGAGTACTCAAC
CAAGTCATTCTGAGAATAGTGTATGCGGCGACCGAGTTGCTCTTGCCCGGCGTCAACACGGGATAATACC
GCGCCACATAGCAGAACTTTAAAAGTGCTCATCATTGGAAAACGTTCTTCGGGGCGAAAACTCTCAAGGA
TCTTACCGCTGTTGAGATCCAGTTCGATGTAACCCACTCGTGCACCCAACTGATCTTCAGCATCTTTTAC
TTTCACCAGCGTTTCTGGGTGAGCAAAAACAGGAAGGCAAAATGCCGCAAAAAAGGGAATAAGGGCGACA
CGGAAATGTTGAATACTCATACTCTTCCTTTTTCAATATTATTGAAGCATTTATCAGGGTTATTGTCTCA
TGAGCGGATACATATTTGAATGTATTTAGAAAAATAAACAAATAGGGGTTCCGCGCACATTTCCCCGAAA
AGTGCCACCTGACGTCTAAGAAACCATTATTATCATGACATTAACCTATAAAAATAGGCGTATCACGAGG
CCCTTTCGT
